Addgene plasmid #98245: BRD7 (BRD7A-c005)
Purpose: Bacterial expression for structure determination; may not be full ORF
Depositing lab: Nicola Burgess-Brown. Depositing organization: University of Oxford.
Backbone
  Vector backbone: pNIC28-Bsa4
  Backbone manufacturer: Opher Gileadi (Addgene plasmid # 26103)
  Vector type: Bacterial Expression
Growth in bacteria
  Bacterial resistance: Kanamycin, 50 μg/mL
  Growth temperature: 37°C
  Growth strain: DH5alpha
  Copy number: Unknown
Gene/Insert
  Gene/Insert name: BRD7A (alt names: BRD7; bromodomain containing 7)
  Species: H. sapiens (human)
  Mutation: pfam00439:Bromodomain 136-223
  Entrez Gene: BRD7 (a.k.a. BP75, CELTIX1, NAG4)
  Promoter: T7
  Tag / fusion protein: His-6-TEV (N terminal on backbone)
  Cloning method: Ligation Independent Cloning
  Sequencing primers: 5′ T7F; 3′ T7R
Terms and licenses: Academic/Nonprofit Terms; Industry Terms: Not Available to Industry
Depositor comments: Use BL21(DE3)-R3-pRARE2 for expression. T7/lac regulated, N-terminal His-tag, TEV, LIC cloning using BsaI cleavage/T4 polymerase, SacB stuffer fragment, pET28 backbone. 5MQ1: http://www.thesgc.org/structures/5MQ1
How to cite: BRD7 (BRD7A-c005) was a gift from Nicola Burgess-Brown (Addgene plasmid # 98245 ; http://n2t.net/addgene:98245 ; RRID:Addgene_98245)
