[The description below was written by a language model from this plasmid's Addgene catalogue record and pLannotate feature annotations shown in this document.]
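Description:
BRD7 (BRD7A-c005) is a bacterial expression plasmid built on pNIC28-Bsa4, a pET28-derived vector designed for ligation-independent cloning, in which a SacB stuffer fragment is replaced by the insert after BsaI cleavage and T4 polymerase treatment. It carries a fragment of human BRD7 (bromodomain containing 7) rather than the full open reading frame. The annotated BRD7 coding segment spans only about 330 nt, and the record points to the Pfam bromodomain at residues 136–223 as the region of interest. The plasmid is maintained in E. coli through a ColE1/pBR322-type origin accompanied by the bom site and the rop gene, which moderates copy number. Selection is by kanamycin via the aph(3')-Ia gene. An f1 origin is also present, and short tetracycline-resistance fragments are non-functional remnants of the backbone lineage.

Expression is driven by a T7 promoter with an adjacent lac operator and the T7 gene 10 ribosome binding site, and ends at the T7 terminator. The plasmid-borne lacI gene supplies repressor, so transcription stays off until IPTG induction in a host providing T7 RNA polymerase; the depositor recommends a BL21(DE3) derivative carrying a rare-codon plasmid. The backbone adds an N-terminal His6 tag followed by a TEV protease site, allowing metal-affinity purification and subsequent tag removal. This N-terminal tag is not separately annotated in the feature table. The table does mark a His-tag fragment and a short T7 gene 10-derived fragment downstream of the insert; these appear to be residual vector sequence, and the record does not indicate that they are part of the expressed protein. The construct was made to produce the BRD7 bromodomain for structure determination, and the depositor links it to a deposited crystal structure.
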