Features (pLannotate 1.2.2; 19 found; start..end, strand, type, name):
      1..19      +  promoter       T7 promoter: promoter for bacteriophage T7 RNA polymerase
     20..44      +  protein_bind   lac operator: The lac repressor binds to the lac operator to inhibit transcription in E. coli. This inhibition can be relieved by adding lactose or isopropyl-β-D-thiogalactopyranoside (IPTG). lac repressor encoded by lacI
     59..81      +  RBS            RBS: efficient ribosome binding site from bacteriophage T7 gene 10 (Olins and Rangwala, 1989)
    158..490     +  CDS            BRD7 (fragment): BRD7_HUMAN - Also known as BP75, CELTIX1. Experimental evidence at protein level: Swiss-Prot protein existence level 1. Acts both as coactivator and as corepressor. May play a role in chromatin remodeling. Activator of the Wnt signaling pathway in a DVL1-dependent manner by negatively regulating the GSK3B phosphotransferase activity. Induces dephosphorylation of GSK3B at 'Tyr-216'. Down-regulates TRIM24-mediated activation of transcriptional activation by AR (By similarity). Transcriptional corepressor that down-regulates the expression of target genes. Binds to target promoters, leading to in
    556..573     +  CDS            9xHis (fragment): 9xHis affinity tag
    583..632     +  CDS            SET1 (fragment): solubility-enhancement tag derived from T7 phage gene 10B
    640..687     +  terminator     T7 terminator: transcription terminator for bacteriophage T7 RNA polymerase
    724..1152    +  rep_origin     f1 ori (sequence partly withheld): f1 bacteriophage origin of replication; arrow indicates direction of (+) strand synthesis
   1205..1262    +  promoter       AmpR promoter (fragment): bla
   1271..2086    -  CDS            KanR: aminoglycoside phosphotransferase; aph(3')-Ia; confers resistance to kanamycin in bacteria or G418 (Geneticin®) in eukaryotes
   2208..2796    +  rep_origin     ori: high-copy-number ColE1/pMB1/pBR322/pUC origin of replication
   2982..3121    -  misc_feature   bom: basis of mobility region from pBR322
   3223..3414    -  CDS            rop: Rop protein, which maintains plasmids at low copy number; rop
   3431..3811    +  CDS            YPB1_ECOLX: Protein predicted: Swiss-Prot protein existence level 4. From Escherichia coli.
   3883..4174    -  CDS            TcR (fragment): tetracycline efflux protein; tet; confers resistance to tetracycline
   4189..4210    -  protein_bind   CAP binding site: CAP binding activates transcription in the presence of cAMP. E. coli catabolite activator protein
   4223..5305    -  CDS            lacI: lac repressor; lacI; The lac repressor binds to the lac operator to inhibit transcription in E. coli. This inhibition can be relieved by adding lactose or isopropyl-β-D-thiogalactopyranoside (IPTG).
   5306..5383    -  promoter       lacI promoter: lacI
   5391..5670    -  CDS            TcR (fragment): tetracycline efflux protein; tet; confers resistance to tetracycline
>Addgene plasmid #98245 | BRD7 (BRD7A-c005) | addgene full sequence | sequence record 193423 | Addgene NGS Result
TAATACGACTCACTATAGGGGAATTGTGAGCGGATAACAATTCCCCTCTAGAAATAATTTTGTTTAACTT
TAAGAAGGAGATATACATATGCACCATCATCATCATCATTCTTCTGGTGTAGATCTGGGTACCGAGAACC
TGTACTTCCAATCCATGGAAGAAGTAGAACAGACACCCCTTCAAGAAGCTTTGAATCAACTGATGAGACA
ATTGCAGAGAAAAGATCCAAGTGCTTTCTTTTCATTTCCTGTGACTGATTTTATTGCTCCTGGCTACTCC
ATGATCATTAAACACCCAATGGATTTTAGTACCATGAAAGAAAAGATCAAGAACAATGACTATCAGTCCA
TAGAAGAACTAAAGGATAACTTCAAACTAATGTGTACTAATGCCATGATTTACAATAAACCAGAGACCAT
TTATTATAAAGCTGCAAAGAAGCTGTTGCACTCAGGAATGAAAATTCTTAGCCAGGAAAGAATTCAGAGC
TGACAGTAAAGGTGGATACGGATCCGAATTCGAGCTCCGTCGACAAGCTTGCGGCCGCACTCGAGCACCA
CCACCACCACCACTGAGATCCGGCTGCTAACAAAGCCCGAAAGGAAGCTGAGTTGGCTGCTGCCACCGCT
GAGCAATAACTAGCATAACCCCTTGGGGCCTCTAAACGGGTCTTGAGGGGTTTTTTGCTGAAAGGAGGAA
CTATATCCGGATTGGCGAATGGG
[124 nt withheld, positions 724-847]
C
[91 nt withheld, positions 849-939]
A
[49 nt withheld, positions 941-989]
CCTTTGACGTTGGAGTCCACGTTCTTT
[37 nt withheld, positions 1017-1053]
ACCCTATCTCGGTCTATTCTTTTGATTTATAAGGGATTTTGCCGATTTCGGCCTATTGGTTAAAAAATGA
GCTGATTTAACAAAAATTTAACGCGAATTTTAACAAAATATTAACGCTTACAATTTAGGTGGCACTTTTC
GGGGAAATGTGCGCGGAACCCCTATTTGTTTATTTTTCTAAATACATTCAAATATGTATCCGCTCATGAA
TTAATTCTTAGAAAAACTCATCGAGCATCAAATGAAACTGCAATTTATTCATATCAGGATTATCAATACC
ATATTTTTGAAAAAGCCGTTTCTGTAATGAAGGAGAAAACTCACCGAGGCAGTTCCATAGGATGGCAAGA
TCCTGGTATCGGTCTGCGATTCCGACTCGTCCAACATCAATACAACCTATTAATTTCCCCTCGTCAAAAA
TAAGGTTATCAAGTGAGAAATCACCATGAGTGACGACTGAATCCGGTGAGAATGGCAAAAGTTTATGCAT
TTCTTTCCAGACTTGTTCAACAGGCCAGCCATTACGCTCGTCATCAAAATCACTCGCATCAACCAAACCG
TTATTCATTCGTGATTGCGCCTGAGCGAGACGAAATACGCGATCGCTGTTAAAAGGACAATTACAAACAG
GAATCGAATGCAACCGGCGCAGGAACACTGCCAGCGCATCAACAATATTTTCACCTGAATCAGGATATTC
TTCTAATACCTGGAATGCTGTTTTCCCGGGGATCGCAGTGGTGAGTAACCATGCATCATCAGGAGTACGG
ATAAAATGCTTGATGGTCGGAAGAGGCATAAATTCCGTCAGCCAGTTTAGTCTGACCATCTCATCTGTAA
CATCATTGGCAACGCTACCTTTGCCATGTTTCAGAAACAACTCTGGCGCATCGGGCTTCCCATACAATCG
ATAGATTGTCGCACCTGATTGCCCGACATTATCGCGAGCCCATTTATACCCATATAAATCAGCATCCATG
TTGGAATTTAATCGCGGCCTAGAGCAAGACGTTTCCCGTTGAATATGGCTCATAACACCCCTTGTATTAC
TGTTTATGTAAGCAGACAGTTTTATTGTTCATGACCAAAATCCCTTAACGTGAGTTTTCGTTCCACTGAG
CGTCAGACCCCGTAGAAAAGATCAAAGGATCTTCTTGAGATCCTTTTTTTCTGCGCGTAATCTGCTGCTT
GCAAACAAAAAAACCACCGCTACCAGCGGTGGTTTGTTTGCCGGATCAAGAGCTACCAACTCTTTTTCCG
AAGGTAACTGGCTTCAGCAGAGCGCAGATACCAAATACTGTCCTTCTAGTGTAGCCGTAGTTAGGCCACC
ACTTCAAGAACTCTGTAGCACCGCCTACATACCTCGCTCTGCTAATCCTGTTACCAGTGGCTGCTGCCAG
TGGCGATAAGTCGTGTCTTACCGGGTTGGACTCAAGACGATAGTTACCGGATAAGGCGCAGCGGTCGGGC
TGAACGGGGGGTTCGTGCACACAGCCCAGCTTGGAGCGAACGACCTACACCGAACTGAGATACCTACAGC
GTGAGCTATGAGAAAGCGCCACGCTTCCCGAAGGGAGAAAGGCGGACAGGTATCCGGTAAGCGGCAGGGT
CGGAACAGGAGAGCGCACGAGGGAGCTTCCAGGGGGAAACGCCTGGTATCTTTATAGTCCTGTCGGGTTT
CGCCACCTCTGACTTGAGCGTCGATTTTTGTGATGCTCGTCAGGGGGGCGGAGCCTATGGAAAAACGCCA
GCAACGCGGCCTTTTTACGGTTCCTGGCCTTTTGCTGGCCTTTTGCTCACATGTTCTTTCCTGCGTTATC
CCCTGATTCTGTGGATAACCGTATTACCGCCTTTGAGTGAGCTGATACCGCTCGCCGCAGCCGAACGACC
GAGCGCAGCGAGTCAGTGAGCGAGGAAGCGGAAGAGCGCCTGATGCGGTATTTTCTCCTTACGCATCTGT
GCGGTATTTCACACCGCAATGGTGCACTCTCAGTACAATCTGCTCTGATGCCGCATAGTTAAGCCAGTAT
ACACTCCGCTATCGCTACGTGACTGGGTCATGGCTGCGCCCCGACACCCGCCAACACCCGCTGACGCGCC
CTGACGGGCTTGTCTGCTCCCGGCATCCGCTTACAGACAAGCTGTGACCGTCTCCGGGAGCTGCATGTGT
CAGAGGTTTTCACCGTCATCACCGAAACGCGCGAGGCAGCTGCGGTAAAGCTCATCAGCGTGGTCGTGAA
GCGATTCACAGATGTCTGCCTGTTCATCCGCGTCCAGCTCGTTGAGTTTCTCCAGAAGCGTTAATGTCTG
GCTTCTGATAAAGCGGGCCATGTTAAGGGCGGTTTTTTCCTGTTTGGTCACTGATGCCTCCGTGTAAGGG
GGATTTCTGTTCATGGGGGTAATGATACCGATGAAACGAGAGAGGATGCTCACGATACGGGTTACTGATG
ATGAACATGCCCGGTTACTGGAACGTTGTGAGGGTAAACAACTGGCGGTATGGATGCGGCGGGACCAGAG
AAAAATCACTCAGGGTCAATGCCAGCGCTTCGTTAATACAGATGTAGGTGTTCCACAGGGTAGCCAGCAG
CATCCTGCGATGCAGATCCGGAACATAATGGTGCAGGGCGCTGACTTCCGCGTTTCCAGACTTTACGAAA
CACGGAAACCGAAGACCATTCATGTTGTTGCTCAGGTCGCAGACGTTTTGCAGCAGCAGTCGCTTCACGT
TCGCTCGCGTATCGGTGATTCATTCTGCTAACCAGTAAGGCAACCCCGCCAGCCTAGCCGGGTCCTCAAC
GACAGGAGCACGATCATGCGCACCCGTGGGGCCGCCATGCCGGCGATAATGGCCTGCTTCTCGCCGAAAC
GTTTGGTGGCGGGACCAGTGACGAAGGCTTGAGCGAGGGCGTGCAAGATTCCGAATACCGCAAGCGACAG
GCCGATCATCGTCGCGCTCCAGCGAAAGCGGTCCTCGCCGAAAATGACCCAGAGCGCTGCCGGCACCTGT
CCTACGAGTTGCATGATAAAGAAGACAGTCATAAGTGCGGCGACGATAGTCATGCCCCGCGCCCACCGGA
AGGAGCTGACTGGGTTGAAGGCTCTCAAGGGCATCGGTCGAGATCCCGGTGCCTAATGAGTGAGCTAACT
TACATTAATTGCGTTGCGCTCACTGCCCGCTTTCCAGTCGGGAAACCTGTCGTGCCAGCTGCATTAATGA
ATCGGCCAACGCGCGGGGAGAGGCGGTTTGCGTATTGGGCGCCAGGGTGGTTTTTCTTTTCACCAGTGAG
ACGGGCAACAGCTGATTGCCCTTCACCGCCTGGCCCTGAGAGAGTTGCAGCAAGCGGTCCACGCTGGTTT
GCCCCAGCAGGCGAAAATCCTGTTTGATGGTGGTTAACGGCGGGATATAACATGAGCTGTCTTCGGTATC
GTCGTATCCCACTACCGAGATATCCGCACCAACGCGCAGCCCGGACTCGGTAATGGCGCGCATTGCGCCC
AGCGCCATCTGATCGTTGGCAACCAGCATCGCAGTGGGAACGATGCCCTCATTCAGCATTTGCATGGTTT
GTTGAAAACCGGACATGGCACTCCAGTCGCCTTCCCGTTCCGCTATCGGCTGAATTTGATTGCGAGTGAG
ATATTTATGCCAGCCAGCCAGACGCAGACGCGCCGAGACAGAACTTAATGGGCCCGCTAACAGCGCGATT
TGCTGGTGACCCAATGCGACCAGATGCTCCACGCCCAGTCGCGTACCGTCTTCATGGGAGAAAATAATAC
TGTTGATGGGTGTCTGGTCAGAGACATCAAGAAATAACGCCGGAACATTAGTGCAGGCAGCTTCCACAGC
AATGGCATCCTGGTCATCCAGCGGATAGTTAATGATCAGCCCACTGACGCGTTGCGCGAGAAGATTGTGC
ACCGCCGCTTTACAGGCTTCGACGCCGCTTCGTTCTACCATCGACACCACCACGCTGGCACCCAGTTGAT
CGGCGCGAGATTTAATCGCCGCGACAATTTGCGACGGCGCGTGCAGGGCCAGACTGGAGGTGGCAACGCC
AATCAGCAACGACTGTTTGCCCGCCAGTTGTTGTGCCACGCGGTTGGGAATGTAATTCAGCTCCGCCATC
GCCGCTTCCACTTTTTCCCGCGTTTTCGCAGAAACGTGGCTGGCCTGGTTCACCACGCGGGAAACGGTCT
GATAAGAGACACCGGCATACTCTGCGACATCGTATAACGTTACTGGTTTCACATTCACCACCCTGAATTG
ACTCTCTTCCGGGCGCTATCATGCCATACCGCGAAAGGTTTTGCGCCATTCGATGGTGTCCGGGATCTCG
ACGCTCTCCCTTATGCGACTCCTGCATTAGGAAGCAGCCCAGTAGTAGGTTGAGGCCGTTGAGCACCGCC
GCCGCAAGGAATGGTGCATGCAAGGAGATGGCGCCCAACAGTCCCCCGGCCACGGGGCCTGCCACCATAC
CCACGCCGAAACAAGCGCTCATGAGCCCGAAGTGGCGAGCCCGATCTTCCCCATCGGTGATGTCGGCGAT
ATAGGCGCCAGCAACCGCACCTGTGGCGCCGGTGATGCCGGCCACGATGCGTCCGGCGTAGAGGATCGAG
ATCTCGATCCCGCGAAAT
