>Addgene plasmid #98245 | BRD7 (BRD7A-c005) | depositor partial sequence | sequence record 180101 | insert
CATATGCACCATCATCATCATCATTCTTCTGGTGTAGATCTGGGTACCGAGAACCTGTACTTCCAATCCA
TGGAAGAAGTAGAACAGACACCCCTTCAAGAAGCTTTGAATCAACTGATGAGACAATTGCAGAGAAAAGA
TCCAAGTGCTTTCTTTTCATTTCCTGTGACTGATTTTATTGCTCCTGGCTACTCCATGATCATTAAACAC
CCAATGGATTTTAGTACCATGAAAGAAAAGATCAAGAACAATGACTATCAGTCCATAGAAGAACTAAAGG
ATAACTTCAAACTAATGTGTACTAATGCCATGATTTACAATAAACCAGAGACCATTTATTATAAAGCTGC
AAAGAAGCTGTTGCACTCAGGAATGAAAATTCTTAGCCAGGAAAGAATTCAGAGCTGACAGTAAAGGTGG
ATACGGATCCGAA
